>Addgene plasmid #210599 | pEK39 | addgene full sequence | sequence record 417146 | Addgene NGS Result
GTTTACCCGCCAATATATCCTGTCAAACACTGATAGTTTAAACTGAAGGCGGGAAACGACAATCTGATCC
AAGCTCAAGCTCATTCGCCATTCAGGCTGCGCAACTGTTGGGAAGGGCGATCGGTGCGGGCCTCTTCGCT
ATTACGCCAGCTGGCGAAAGGGGGATGTGCTGCAAGGCGATTAAGTTGGGTAACGCCAGGGTTTTCCCAG
TCACGACGTTGTAAAACGACGGCCAGTGCCAAGCTTTTATGCTCCAAGCGGAGACGATGAGGCCGATATT
ACAGTGGCTTAGTAGCGTGTACAATATTTCCATAAAAGGCTACATGGTGAGTTTTTCACGTGACCGTAAT
TAGTCCCAATTAGGCTTTATTGTATATTGCTACTAAGCATCGTTAAATGACCTGCTCGAAGCTTCGTCTA
TAAAAGGCGGGCGTGTGTGCGCTTCCCCCGCTACGTCTTTTTCACAAACACTTTGCGACTTGACCAAGAC
CTTTCACCCGCACCACTCTCATCCATCACACACACAAATTAATTAATGGGTAAAAAGCCTGAACTCACCG
CGACGTCTGTCGAGAAGTTTCTGATCGAAAAGTTCGACAGCGTCTCCGACCTGATGCAGCTCTCGGAGGG
CGAAGAATCTCGTGCTTTCAGCTTCGATGTAGGAGGGCGTGGATATGTCCTGCGGGTAAATAGCTGCGCC
GATGGTTTCTACAAAGATCGTTATGTTTATCGGCACTTTGCATCGGCCGCGCTCCCGATTCCGGAAGTGC
TTGACATTGGGGAATTCAGCGAGAGCCTGACCTATTGCATCTCCCGCCGTGCACAGGGTGTCACGTTGCA
AGACCTGCCTGAAACCGAACTGCCCGCTGTTCTGCAGCCGGTCGCGGAGGCCATGGATGCGATCGCTGCG
GCCGATCTTAGCCAGACGAGCGGGTTCGGCCCATTCGGACCGCAAGGAATCGGTCAATACACTACATGGC
GTGATTTCATATGCGCGATTGCTGATCCCCATGTGTATCACTGGCAAACTGTGATGGACGACACCGTCAG
TGCGTCCGTCGCGCAGGCTCTCGATGAGCTGATGCTTTGGGCCGAGGACTGCCCCGAAGTCCGGCACCTC
GTGCACGCGGATTTCGGCTCCAACAATGTCCTGACGGACAATGGCCGCATAACAGCGGTCATTGACTGGA
GCGAGGCGATGTTCGGGGATTCCCAATACGAGGTCGCCAACATCTTCTTCTGGAGGCCGTGGTTGGCTTG
TATGGAGCAGCAGACGCGCTACTTCGAGCGGAGGCATCCGGAGCTTGCAGGATCGCCGCGGCTCCGGGCG
TATATGCTCCGCATTGGTCTTGACCAACTCTATCAGAGCTTGGTTGACGGCAATTTCGATGATGCAGCTT
GGGCGCAGGGTCGATGCGACGCAATCGTCCGATCCGGAGCCGGGACTGTCGGGCGTACACAAATCGCCCG
CAGAAGCGCGGCCGTCTGGACCGATGGCTGTGTAGAAGTACTCGCCGATAGTGGAAACCGACGCCCCAGC
ACTCGTCCGAGGGCAAAGGAAGGAGGAGGAGGATCCATGGTGTCTAAAGGAGAGGAACTGATTAAGGAAA
ACATGAGAATGAAGGTGGTGATGGAAGGCTCTGTGAATGGCCACCAGTTCAAATGTACAGGGGAGGGGGA
AGGAAGGCCTTACGAGGGCGTGCAGACCATGAGAATCAAGGTGATTGAGGGGGGCCCACTGCCCTTTGCC
TTCGACATTCTGGCCACTTCTTTCATGTATGGCTCCAGGACCTTTATCAAGTACCCTGCCGACATCCCTG
ACTTTTTCAAACAGAGCTTTCCCGAGGGATTCACATGGGAGCGGGTGACTCGGTATGAGGATGGAGGGGT
GGTGACCGTGACTCAGGATACTAGCCTGGAGGACGGCGAACTGGTGTACAACGTGAAGGTGAGAGGCGTG
AACTTTCCATCTAATGGACCTGTGATGCAGAAGAAAACCAAAGGATGGGAGCCTAATACTGAGATGATGT
ATCCCGCCGATGGCGGCCTGAGAGGCTACACCGATATCGCCCTGAAGGTGGATGGAGGAGGCCACCTGCA
CTGCAATTTCGTGACAACCTATAGAAGCAAAAAGACAGTGGGGAACATTAAAATGCCCGGCGTGCATGCC
GTGGATCACAGGCTGGAAAGGATCGAAGAATCCGACAATGAAACATACGTGGTGCAGAGGGAAGTGGCCG
TGGCCAAATACAGCAATCTGGGGGGCGGAATGGACGAGCTGTACAAATAAGGCGCGCCACTTCTAAATAA
GCGAATTTCTTATGATTTATGATTTTTATTATTAAATAAGTTATAAAAAAAATAAGTGTATACAAATTTT
AAAGTGACTCTTAGGTTTTAAAACGAAAATTCTTATTCTTGAGTAACTCTTTCCTGTAGGTCAGGTTGCT
TTCTCAGGTATAGTATGAGGTCGCTCTTATTGACCACACCTCTACCGGGAATTCGTAATCATGTCATAGC
TGTTTCCTGTGTGAAATTGTTATCCGCTCACAATTCCACACAACATACGAGCCGGAAGCATAAAGTGTAA
AGCCTGGGGTGCCTAATGAGTGAGCTAACTCACATTAATTGCGTTGCGCTCACTGCCCGCTTTCCAGTCG
GGAAACCTGTCGTGCCAGCTGCATTAATGAATCGGCCAACGCGCGGGGAGAGGCGGTTTGCGTATTGGCT
AGAGCAATTCGGCGTTAATTCAGTACATTAAAAACGTCCGCAATGTGTTATTAAGTTGTCTAAGCGTCAA
TTTGTTTACACCACAATATATCCTGCCACCAGCCAGCCAACAGCTCCCCGACCGGCAGCTCGGCACAAAA
TCACCACTCGATACAGGCAGCCCATCAGTCCGGGACGGCGTCAGCGGGAGAGCCGTTGTAAGGCGGCAGA
CTTTGCTCATGTTACCGATGCTATTCGGAAGAACGGCAACTAAGCTGCCGGGTTTGAAACACGGATGATC
TCGCGGAGGGTAGCATGTTGATTGTAACGATGACAGAGCGTTGCTGCCTGTGATCCAGATCATGAACAAT
AAAACTGTCTGCTTACATAAACAGTAATACAAGGGGTGTTATGAGCCATATTCAACGGGAAACGTCTTGC
TCTAGGCCGCGATTAAATTCCAACATGGATGCTGATTTATATGGGTATAAATGGGCTCGCGATAATGTCG
GGCAATCAGGTGCGACAATCTATCGATTGTATGGGAAGCCCGATGCGCCAGAGTTGTTTCTGAAACATGG
CAAAGGTAGCGTTGCCAATGATGTTACAGATGAGATGGTCAGACTAAACTGGCTGACGGAATTTATGCCT
CTTCCGACCATCAAGCATTTTATCCGTACTCCTGATGATGCATGGTTACTCACCACTGCGATCCCCGGGA
AAACAGCATTCCAGGTATTAGAAGAATATCCTGATTCAGGTGAAAATATTGTTGATGCGCTGGCAGTGTT
CCTGCGCCGGTTGCATTCGATTCCTGTTTGTAATTGTCCTTTTAACAGCGATCGCGTATTTCGTCTCGCT
CAGGCGCAATCACGAATGAATAACGGTTTGGTTGATGCGAGTGATTTTGATGACGAGCGTAATGGCTGGC
CTGTTGAACAAGTCTGGAAAGAAATGCATAAACTTTTGCCATTCTCACCGGATTCAGTCGTCACTCATGG
TGATTTCTCACTTGATAACCTTATTTTTGACGAGGGGAAATTAATAGGTTGTATTGATGTTGGACGAGTC
GGAATCGCAGACCGATACCAGGATCTTGCCATCCTATGGAACTGCCTCGGTGAGTTTTCTCCTTCATTAC
AGAAACGGCTTTTTCAAAAATATGGTATTGATAATCCTGATATGAATAAATTGCAGTTTCATTTGATGCT
CGATGAGTTTTTCTAAGAATTAATTCATGATCCTGCATGACCAAAATCCCTTAACGTGAGTTTTCGTTCC
ACTGAGCGTCAGACCCCGTAGAAAAGATCAAAGGATCTTCTTGAGATCCTTTTTTTCTGCGCGTAATCTG
CTGCTTGCAAACAAAAAAACCACCGCTACCAGCGGTGGTTTGTTTGCCGGATCAAGAGCTACCAACTCTT
TTTCCGAAGGTAACTGGCTTCAGCAGAGCGCAGATACCAAATACTGTCCTTCTAGTGTAGCCGTAGTTAG
GCCACCACTTCAAGAACTCTGTAGCACCGCCTACATACCTCGCTCTGCTAATCCTGTTACCAGTGGCTGC
TGCCAGTGGCGATAAGTCGTGTCTTACCGGGTTGGACTCAAGACGATAGTTACCGGATAAGGCGCAGCGG
TCGGGCTGAACGGGGGGTTCGTGCACACAGCCCAGCTTGGAGCGAACGACCTACACCGAACTGAGATACC
TACAGCGTGAGCTATGAGAAAGCGCCACGCTTCCCGAAGGGAGAAAGGCGGACAGGTATCCGGTAAGCGG
CAGGGTCGGAACAGGAGAGCGCACGAGGGAGCTTCCAGGGGGAAACGCCTGGTATCTTTATAGTCCTGTC
GGGTTTCGCCACCTCTGACTTGAGCGTCGATTTTTGTGATGCTCGTCAGGGGGGCGGAGCCTATGGAAAA
ACGCCAGCAACGCGGCCTTTTTACGGTTCCTGGCCTTTTGCTGGCCTTTTGCTCACATGTTCTTTCCTGC
GTTATCCCCTGATTCTGTGGATAACCGTATTACCGCCTTTGAGTGAGCTGATACCGCTCGCCGCAGCCGA
ACGACCGAGCGCAGCGAGTCAGTGAGCGAGGAAGCGGAAGAGCGCCTGATGCGGTATTTTCTCCTTACGC
ATCTGTGCGGTATTTCACACCGCATATGGTGCACTCTCAGTACAATCTGCTCTGATGCCGCATAGTTAAG
CCAGTATACACTCCGCTATCGCTACGTGACTGGGTCATGGCTGCGCCCCGACACCCGCCAACACCCGCTG
ACGCGCCCTGACGGGCTTGTCTGCTCCCGGCATCCGCTTACAGACAAGCTGTGACCGTCTCCGGGAGCTG
CATGTGTCAGAGGTTTTCACCGTCATCACCGAAACGCGCGAGGCAGGGTGCCTTGATGTGGGCGCCGGCG
GTCGAGTGGCGACGGCGCGGCTTGTCCGCGCCCTGGTAGATTGCCTGGCCGTAGGCCAGCCATTTTTGAG
CGGCCAGCGGCCGCGATAGGCCGACGCGAAGCGGCGGGGCGTAGGGAGCGCAGCGACCGAAGGGTAGGCG
CTTTTTGCAGCTCTTCGGCTGTGCGCTGGCCAGACAGTTATGCACAGGCCAGGCGGGTTTTAAGAGTTTT
AATAAGTTTTAAAGAGTTTTAGGCGGAAAAATCGCCTTTTTTCTCTTTTATATCAGTCACTTACATGTGT
GACCGGTTCCCAATGTACGGCTTTGGGTTCCCAATGTACGGGTTCCGGTTCCCAATGTACGGCTTTGGGT
TCCCAATGTACGTGCTATCCACAGGAAAGAGACCTTTTCGACCTTTTTCCCCTGCTAGGGCAATTTGCCC
TAGCATCTGCTCCGTACATTAGGAACCGGCGGATGCTTCGCCCTCGATCAGGTTGCGGTAGCGCATGACT
AGGATCGGGCCAGCCTGCCCCGCCTCCTCCTTCAAATCGTACTCCGGCAGGTCATTTGACCCGATCAGCT
TGCGCACGGTGAAACAGAACTTCTTGAACTCTCCGGCGCTGCCACTGCGTTCGTAGATCGTCTTGAACAA
CCATCTGGCTTCTGCCTTGCCTGCGGCGCGGCGTGCCAGGCGGTAGAGAAAACGGCCGATGCCGGGATCG
ATCAAAAAGTAATCGGGGTGAACCGTCAGCACGTCCGGGTTCTTGCCTTCTGTGATCTCGCGGTACATCC
AATCAGCTAGCTCGATCTCGATGTACTCCGGCCGCCCGGTTTCGCTCTTTACGATCTTGTAGCGGCTAAT
CAAGGCTTCACCCTCGGATACCGTCACCAGGCGGCCGTTCTTGGCCTTCTTCGTACGCTGCATGGCAACG
TGCGTGGTGTTTAACCGAATGCAGGTTTCTACCAGGTCGTCTTTCTGCTTTCCGCCATCGGCTCGCCGGC
AGAACTTGAGTACGTCCGCAACGTGTGGACGGAACACGCGGCCGGGCTTGTCTCCCTTCCCTTCCCGGTA
TCGGTTCATGGATTCGGTTAGATGGGAAACCGCCATCAGTACCAGGTCGTAATCCCACACACTGGCCATG
CCGGCCGGCCCTGCGGAAACCTCTACGTGCCCGTCTGGAAGCTCGTAGCGGATCACCTCGCCAGCTCGTC
GGTCACGCTTCGACAGACGGAAAACGGCCACGTCCATGATGCTGCGACTATCGCGGGTGCCCACGTCATA
GAGCATCGGAACGAAAAAATCTGGTTGCTCGTCGCCCTTGGGCGGCTTCCTAATCGACGGCGCACCGGCT
GCCGGCGGTTGCCGGGATTCTTTGCGGATTCGATCAGCGGCCGCTTGCCACGATTCACCGGGGCGTGCTT
CTGCCTCGATGCGTTGCCGCTGGGCGGCCTGCGCGGCCTTCAACTTCTCCACCAGGTCATCACCCAGCGC
CGCGCCGATTTGTACCGGGCCGGATGGTTTGCGACCGCTCACGCCGATTCCTCGGGCTTGGGGGTTCCAG
TGCCATTGCAGGGCCGGCAGACAACCCAGCCGCTTACGCCTGGCCAACCGCCCGTTCCTCCACACATGGG
GCATTCCACGGCGTCGGTGCCTGGTTGTTCTTGATTTTCCATGCCGCCTCCTTTAGCCGCTAAAATTCAT
CTACTCATTTATTCATTTGCTCATTTACTCTGGTAGCTGCGCGATGTATTCAGATAGCAGCTCGGTAATG
GTCTTGCCTTGGCGTACCGCGTACATCTTCAGCTTGGTGTGATCCTCCGCCGGCAACTGAAAGTTGACCC
GCTTCATGGCTGGCGTGTCTGCCAGGCTGGCCAACGTTGCAGCCTTGCTGCTGCGTGCGCTCGGACGGCC
GGCACTTAGCGTGTTTGTGCTTTTGCTCATTTTCTCTTTACCTCATTAACTCAAATGAGTTTTGATTTAA
TTTCAGCGGCCAGCGCCTGGACCTCGCGGGCAGCGTCGCCCTCGGGTTCTGATTCAAGAACGGTTGTGCC
GGCGGCGGCAGTGCCTGGGTAGCTCACGCGCTGCGTGATACGGGACTCAAGAATGGGCAGCTCGTACCCG
GCCAGCGCCTCGGCAACCTCACCGCCGATGCGCGTGCCTTTGATCGCCCGCGACACGACAAAGGCCGCTT
GTAGCCTTCCATCCGTGACCTCAATGCGCTGCTTAACCAGCTCCACCAGGTCGGCGGTGGCCCATATGTC
GTAAGGGCTTGGCTGCACCGGAATCAGCACGAAGTCGGCTGCCTTGATCGCGGACACAGCCAAGTCCGCC
GCCTGGGGCGCTCCGTCGATCACTACGAAGTCGCGCCGGCCGATGGCCTTCACGTCGCGGTCAATCGTCG
GGCGGTCGATGCCGACAACGGTTAGCGGTTGATCTTCCCGCACGGCCGCCCAATCGCGGGCACTGCCCTG
GGGATCGGAATCGACTAACAGAACATCGGCCCCGGCGAGTTGCAGGGCGCGGGCTAGATGGGTTGCGATG
GTCGTCTTGCCTGACCCGCCTTTCTGGTTAAGTACAGCGATAACCTTCATGCGTTCCCCTTGCGTATTTG
TTTATTTACTCATCGCATCATATACGCAGCGACCGCATGACGCAAGCTGTTTTACTCAAATACACATCAC
CTTTTTAGACGGCGGCGCTCGGTTTCTTCAGCGGCCAAGCTGGCCGGCCAGGCCGCCAGCTTGGCATCAG
ACAAACCGGCCAGGATTTCATGCAGCCGCACGGTTGAGACGTGCGCGGGCGGCTCGAACACGTACCCGGC
CGCGATCATCTCCGCCTCGATCTCTTCGGTAATGAAAAACGGTTCGTCCTGGCCGTCCTGGTGCGGTTTC
ATGCTTGTTCCTCTTGGCGTTCATTCTCGGCGGCCGCCAGGGCGTCGGCCTCGGTCAATGCGTCCTCACG
GAAGGCACCGCGCCGCCTGGCCTCGGTGGGCGTCACTTCCTCGCTGCGCTCAAGTGCGCGGTACAGGGTC
GAGCGATGCACGCCAAGCAGTGCAGCCGCCTCTTTCACGGTGCGGCCTTCCTGGTCGATCAGCTCGCGGG
CGTGCGCGATCTGTGCCGGGGTGAGGGTAGGGCGGGGGCCAAACTTCACGCCTCGGGCCTTGGCGGCCTC
GCGCCCGCTCCGGGTGCGGTCGATGATTAGGGAACGCTCGAACTCGGCAATGCCGGCGAACACGGTCAAC
ACCATGCGGCCGGCCGGCGTGGTGGTGTCGGCCCACGGCTCTGCCAGGCTACGCAGGCCCGCGCCGGCCT
CCTGGATGCGCTCGGCAATGTCCAGTAGGTCGCGGGTGCTGCGGGCCAGGCGGTCTAGCCTGGTCACTGT
CACAACGTCGCCAGGGCGTAGGTGGTCAAGCATCCTGGCCAGCTCCGGGCGGTCGCGCCTGGTGCCGGTG
ATCTTCTCGGAAAACAGCTTGGTGCAGCCGGCCGCGTGCAGTTCGGCCCGTTGGTTGGTCAAGTCCTGGT
CGTCGGTGCTGACGCGGGCATAGCCCAGCAGGCCAGCGGCGGCGCTCTTGTTCATGGCGTAATGTCTCCG
GTTCTAGTCGCAAGTATTCTACTTTATGCGACTAAAACACGCGACAAGAAAACGCCAGGAAAAGGGCAGG
GCGGCAGCCTGTCGCGTAACTTAGGACTTGTGCGACATGTCGTTTTCAGAAGACGGCTGCACTGAACGTC
AGAAGGAAAAGTGCCACCTGAACGAAGCATCTGTGCTTCATTTTGTAGAACAAAAATGCAACGCGAGAGC
GCTAATTTTTCAAACAAAGAATCTGAGCTGCATTTTTACAGAACAGAAATGCAACGCGAAAGCGCTATTT
TACCAACGAAGAATCTGTGCTTCATTTTTGTAAAACAAAAATGCAACGCGAGAGCGCTAATTTTTCAAAC
AAAGAATCTGAGCTGCATTTTTACAGAACAGAAATGCAACGCGAGAGCGCTATTTTACCAACAAAGAATC
TATACTTCTTTTTTGTTCTACAAAAATGCATCCCGAGAGCGCTATTTTTCTAACAAAGCATCTTAGATTA
CTTTTTTTCTCCTTTGTGCGCTCTATAATGCAGTCTCTTGATAACTTTTTGCACTGTAGGTCCGTTAAGG
TTAGAAGAAGGCTACTTTGGTGTCTATTTTCTCTTCCATAAAAAAAGCCTGACTCCACTTCCCGCGTTTA
CTGATTACTAGCGAAGCTGCGGGTGCATTTTTTCAAGATAAAGGCATCCCCGATTATATTCTATACCGAT
GTGGATTGCGCATACTTTGTGAACAGAAAGTGATAGCGTTGATGATTCTTCATTGGTCAGAAAATTATGA
ACGGTTTCTTCTATTTTGTCTCTATATACTACGTATAGGAAATGTTTACATTTTCGTATTGTTTTCGATT
CACTCTATGAATAGTTCTTACTACAATTTTTTTGTCTAAAGAGTAATACTAGAGATAAACATAAAAAATG
TAGAGGTCGAGTTTAGATGCAAGTTCAAGGAGCGAAAGGTGGATGGGTAGGTTATATAGGGATATAGCAC
AGAGATATATAGCAAAGAGATACTTTTGAGCAATGTTTGTGGAAGCGGTATTCGCAATATTTTAGTAGCT
CGTTACAGTCCGGTGCGTTTTTGGTTTTTTGAAAGTGCGTCTTCAGAGCGCTTTTGGTTTTCAAAAGCGC
TCTGAAGTTCCTATACTTTCTAGAGAATAGGAACTTCGGAATAGGAACTTCAAAGCGTTTCCGAAAACGA
GCGCTTCCGAAAATGCAACGCGAGCTGCGCACATACAGCTCACTGTTCACGTCGCACCTATATCTGCGTG
TTGCCTGTATATATATATACATGAGAAGAACGGCATAGTGCGTGTTTATGCTTAAATGCGTACTTATATG
CGTCTATTTATGTAGGATGAAAGGTAGTCTAGTACCTCCTGTGATATTATCCCATTCCATGCGGGGTATC
GTATGCTTCCTTCAGCACTACCCTTTAGCTGTTCTATATGCTGCCACTCCTCAATTGGATTAGTCTCATC
CTTCAATGCTATCATTTCCTTTGATATTGGATCATACTAAGAAACCATTATTATCATGACATTAACCTAT
AAAAATAGGCGTATCACGAGGCCCTTTCGTCTCGCGCGTTTCGGTGATGACGGTGAAAACCTCTGACACA
TGCAGCTCCCGGAGACGGTCACAGCTTGTCTGTAAGCGGATGCCGGGAGCAGACAAGCCCGTCAGGGCGC
GTCAGCGGGTGTTGGCGGGTGTCGGGGCTGGCTTAACTATGCGGCATCAGAGCAGATTGTACTGAGAGTG
CACCATACCACCTTTTCAATTCATCATTTTTTTTTTATTCTTTTTTTTGATTTCGGTTTCCTTGAAATTT
TTTTGATTCGGTAATCTCCGAACAGAAGGAAGAACGAAGGAAGGAGCACAGACTTAGATTGGTATATATA
CGCATATGTAGTGTTGAAGAAACATGAAATTGCCCAGTATTCTTAACCCAACTGCACAGAACAAAAACCT
GCAGGAAACGAAGATAAATCATGTCGAAAGCTACATATAAGGAACGTGCTGCTACTCATCCTAGTCCTGT
TGCTGCCAAGCTATTTAATATCATGCACGAAAAGCAAACAAACTTGTGTGCTTCATTGGATGTTCGTACC
ACCAAGGAATTACTGGAGTTAGTTGAAGCATTAGGTCCCAAAATTTGTTTACTAAAAACACATGTGGATA
TCTTGACTGATTTTTCCATGGAGGGCACAGTTAAGCCGCTAAAGGCATTATCCGCCAAGTACAATTTTTT
ACTCTTCGAAGACAGAAAATTTGCTGACATTGGTAATACAGTCAAATTGCAGTACTCTGCGGGTGTATAC
AGAATAGCAGAATGGGCAGACATTACGAATGCACACGGTGTGGTGGGCCCAGGTATTGTTAGCGGTTTGA
AGCAGGCGGCAGAAGAAGTAACAAAGGAACCTAGAGGCCTTTTGATGCTAGCAGAATTGTCATGCAAGGG
CTCCCTATCTACTGGAGAATATACTAAGGGTACTGTTGACATTGCGAAGAGCGACAAAGATTTTGTTATC
GGCTTTATTGCTCAAAGAGACATGGGTGGAAGAGATGAAGGTTACGATTGGTTGATTATGACACCCGGTG
TGGGTTTAGATGACAAGGGAGACGCATTGGGTCAACAGTATAGAACCGTGGATGATGTGGTCTCTACAGG
ATCTGACATTATTATTGTTGGAAGAGGACTATTTGCAAAGGGAAGGGATGCTAAGGTAGAGGGTGAACGT
TACAGAAAAGCAGGCTGGGAAGCATATTTGAGAAGATGCGGCCAGCAAAACTAAAAAACTGTATTATAAG
TAAATGCATGTATACTAAACTCACAAATTAGAGCTTCAATTTAATTATATCAGTTATTACCTGGCATGCA
CATACAAATGGACGAACGGATAAACCTTTTCACGCCCTTTTAAATATCCGATTATTCTAATAAACGCTCT
TTTCTCTTAG
Features (pLannotate 1.2.2; 23 found; start..end, strand, type, name):
      1..25      -  misc_feature   RB T-DNA repeat: right border repeat from nopaline C58 T-DNA
     84..238     -  CDS            lacZα (fragment): LacZα fragment of β-galactosidase; lacZ fragment
    542..1561    +  CDS            HygR: aminoglycoside phosphotransferase from E. coli; aph(4)-Ia; confers resistance to hygromycin
   1577..2287    +  CDS            mRuby3: mRuby3 is a basic (constitutively fluorescent) red fluorescent protein published in 2016, derived from Entacmaea quadricolor. It has low acid sensitivity.
   2311..2498    +  terminator     ADH1 terminator: S. cerevisiae ADH1; transcription terminator for the S. cerevisiae alcohol dehydrogenase 1 (ADH1) gene
   2535..2557    -  protein_bind   lac operator (fragment): The lac repressor binds to the lac operator to inhibit transcription in E. coli. This inhibition can be relieved by adding lactose or isopropyl-β-D-thiogalactopyranoside (IPTG). lac repressor encoded by lacI
   2561..2591    -  promoter       lac promoter: promoter for the E. coli lac operon
   2606..2627    -  protein_bind   CAP binding site: CAP binding activates transcription in the presence of cAMP. E. coli catabolite activator protein
   2640..2728    -  CDS            lacI (fragment): lac repressor; lacI; The lac repressor binds to the lac operator to inhibit transcription in E. coli. This inhibition can be relieved by adding lactose or isopropyl-β-D-thiogalactopyranoside (IPTG).
   2804..2828    -  misc_feature   LB T-DNA repeat: left border repeat from nopaline C58 T-DNA
   3121..3936    +  CDS            KanR: aminoglycoside phosphotransferase; aph(3')-Ia; confers resistance to kanamycin in bacteria or G418 (Geneticin®) in eukaryotes
   4031..4619    +  rep_origin     ori: high-copy-number ColE1/pMB1/pBR322/pUC origin of replication
   4805..4945    -  misc_feature   bom: basis of mobility region from pBR322
   5047..5086    -  CDS            rop (fragment): Rop protein, which maintains plasmids at low copy number; rop
   5289..5483    -  rep_origin     pVS1 oriV: origin of replication for the Pseudomonas plasmid pVS1 (Heeb et al., 2000)
   5549..6622    -  CDS            pVS1 RepA: replication protein from the Pseudomonas plasmid pVS1 (Heeb et al., 2000)
   7051..7680    -  CDS            pVS1 StaA: stability protein from the Pseudomonas plasmid pVS1 (Heeb et al., 2000)
   8240..8641    -  CDS            Y4CG_SINFN (fragment): Protein inferred from homology: Swiss-Prot protein existence level 3. From Sinorhizobium fredii (strain NBRC 101917 / NGR234).
   8841..10183   -  rep_origin     2μ ori: yeast 2μ plasmid origin of replication
  10251..10286   +  CDS            rop (fragment): Rop protein, which maintains plasmids at low copy number; rop
  10388..10437   +  misc_feature   bom (fragment): basis of mobility region from pBR322
  10445..10660   +  promoter       URA3 promoter: S. cerevisiae URA3
  10661..11464   +  CDS            URA3: orotidine-5'-phosphate decarboxylase, required for uracil biosynthesis; S. cerevisiae URA3; yeast auxotrophic marker, counterselectable with 5-fluoroorotic acid (5-FOA)
