[The description below was written by a language model from this plasmid's Addgene catalogue record and pLannotate feature annotations shown in this document.]
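Description:
pEK39 is an 11.6 kb reporter and selection plasmid built on the pGI3EM30 backbone for gene expression in the chytrid fungus Batrachochytrium dendrobatidis. The backbone has the architecture of an Agrobacterium binary vector that has also been equipped for yeast. Nopaline-type right and left T-DNA border repeats flank the payload. Outside the borders lie a kanamycin resistance gene and a high-copy ColE1/pUC-type origin for propagation in E. coli. The pVS1 origin, with its RepA replication and StaA stability genes, is the module that normally supports maintenance in Agrobacterium. A 2μ origin and the URA3 auxotrophic marker, driven by its own promoter, allow replication and selection in S. cerevisiae. These yeast elements fit the catalogue's yeast vector classification and would permit assembly by recombination in yeast, although the record lists only ligation-independent cloning.

The 2.3 kb insert sits between the borders, within the remnants of a lacZα/lac promoter cloning region. It is a single expression cassette in which the Spizellomyces punctatus histone H2B promoter (named in the catalogue but not annotated in the feature table) drives a fusion protein. The fusion consists of hygromycin phosphotransferase (hph) joined by a flexible G4S linker to a C-terminal mRuby3, a red fluorescent protein derived from Entacmaea quadricolor. Transcription ends at the S. cerevisiae ADH1 terminator. Because drug resistance and fluorescence are encoded in one polypeptide, hygromycin-selected cells should also be red, so transformants can be selected and expression confirmed by imaging from the same transcript. The "Hs" prefixes in the insert name may indicate codon usage, but the record does not explain them. The delivery method used for B. dendrobatidis is also not stated.
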