Addgene plasmid #210599: pEK39
Purpose: Reporter gene expression in B. dendrobatidis
Depositing lab: Lillian Fritz-Laylin. Depositing organization: University of Massachusetts, Amherst. Publication: Genetic transformation of the frog-killing chytrid fungus Batrachochytrium dendrobatidis. Kalinka E, Brody SM, Swafford AJM, Medina EM, Fritz-Laylin LK. Proc Natl Acad Sci U S A. 2024 Jan 23;121(4):e2317928121. doi: 10.1073/pnas.2317928121. Epub 2024 Jan 18. PubMed 38236738.
Backbone
  Vector backbone: pGI3EM30
  Backbone manufacturer: Edgar Medina
  Backbone size w/o insert (bp): 9375
  Total vector size (bp): 11630
  Vector type: Bacterial Expression, Yeast Expression
  Selectable markers: Hygromycin
Growth in bacteria
  Bacterial resistance: Kanamycin, 50 μg/mL
  Growth temperature: 37°C
  Growth strain: DH5alpha
  Copy number: High Copy
Gene/Insert
  Gene/Insert name: SpH2Bpro-Hshph-G4S-HsmRuby3-ScADH1ter
  Species: S. cerevisiae (budding yeast); Spizellomyces punctatus, Entacmaea quadricolor
  Insert size (bp): 2255
  Promoter: SpH2Bpro
  Tag / fusion protein: mRuby3 (C terminal on insert)
  Cloning method: Ligation Independent Cloning
  Sequencing primers: 5′ gtaaaacgacggccagt; 3′ caggaaacagctatgac
Terms and licenses: Academic/Nonprofit Terms; Industry Terms: Not Available to Industry
Depositor comments: Please visit https://doi.org/10.1101/2023.10.17.561934 for bioRxiv preprint.
How to cite: pEK39 was a gift from Lillian Fritz-Laylin (Addgene plasmid # 210599 ; http://n2t.net/addgene:210599 ; RRID:Addgene_210599)
